>Addgene plasmid #46148 | pJC-TALE-GFP | depositor full sequence | sequence record 64954 | pJC-TALE-GFP sequence 10902 bps
GACTCAGGTGGCACTTTTCGGGGAAATGTGCGCGGAACCCCTATTTGTTTATTTTTCTAAATACATTCAA
ATATGTATCCGCTCATGAGACAATAACCCTGATAAATGCTTCAATAATATTGAAAAAGGAAGAGTATGAG
TATTCAACATTTCCGTGTCGCCCTTATTCCCTTTTTTGCGGCATTTTGCCTTCCTGTTTTTGCTCACCCA
GAAACGCTGGTGAAAGTAAAAGATGCTGAAGATCAGTTGGGTGCACGAGTGGGTTACATCGAACTGGATC
TCAACAGCGGTAAGATCCTTGAGAGTTTTCGCCCCGAAGAACGTTTTCCAATGATGAGCACTTTTAAAGT
TCTGCTATGTGGCGCGGTATTATCCCGTATTGACGCCGGGCAAGAGCAACTCGGTCGCCGCATACACTAT
TCTCAGAATGACTTGGTTGAGTACTCACCAGTCACAGAAAAGCATCTTACGGATGGCATGACAGTAAGAG
AATTATGCAGTGCTGCCATAACCATGAGTGATAACACTGCGGCCAACTTACTTCTGACAACGATCGGAGG
ACCGAAGGAGCTAACCGCTTTTTTGCACAACATGGGGGATCATGTAACTCGCCTTGATCGTTGGGAACCG
GAGCTGAATGAAGCCATACCAAACGACGAGCGTGACACCACGATGCCTGTAGCAATGGCAACAACGTTGC
GCAAACTATTAACTGGCGAACTACTTACTCTAGCTTCCCGGCAACAATTAATAGACTGGATGGAGGCGGA
TAAAGTTGCAGGACCACTTCTGCGCTCGGCCCTTCCGGCTGGCTGGTTTATTGCTGATAAATCTGGAGCC
GGTGAGCGTGGGTCTCGCGGTATCATTGCAGCACTGGGGCCAGATGGTAAGCCCTCCCGTATCGTAGTTA
TCTACACGACGGGGAGTCAGGCAACTATGGATGAACGAAATAGACAGATCGCTGAGATAGGTGCCTCACT
GATTAAGCATTGGTAACTGTCAGACCAAGTTTACTCATATATACTTTAGATTGATTTAAAACTTCATTTT
TAATTTAAAAGGATCTAGGTGAAGATCCTTTTTGATAATCTCATGACCAAAATCCCTTAACGTGAGTTTT
CGTTCCACTGAGCGTCAGACCCCGTAGAAAAGATCAAAGGATCTTCTTGAGATCCTTTTTTTCTGCGCGT
AATCTGCTGCTTGCAAACAAAAAAACCACCGCTACCAGCGGTGGTTTGTTTGCCGGATCAAGAGCTACCA
ACTCTTTTTCCGAAGGTAACTGGCTTCAGCAGAGCGCAGATACCAAATACTGTTCTTCTAGTGTAGCCGT
AGTTAGGCCACCACTTCAAGAACTCTGTAGCACCGCCTACATACCTCGCTCTGCTAATCCTGTTACCAGT
GGCTGCTGCCAGTGGCGATAAGTCGTGTCTTACCGGGTTGGACTCAAGACGATAGTTACCGGATAAGGCG
CAGCGGTCGGGCTGAACGGGGGGTTCGTGCACACAGCCCAGCTTGGAGCGAACGACCTACACCGAACTGA
GATACCTACAGCGTGAGCTATGAGAAAGCGCCACGCTTCCCGAAGGGAGAAAGGCGGACAGGTATCCGGT
AAGCGGCAGGGTCGGAACAGGAGAGCGCACGAGGGAGCTTCCAGGGGGAAACGCCTGGTATCTTTATAGT
CCTGTCGGGTTTCGCCACCTCTGACTTGAGCGTCGATTTTTGTGATGCTCGTCAGGGGGGCGGAGCCTAT
GGAAAAACGCCAGCAACGCGGCCTTTTTACGGTTCCTGGCCTTTTGCTGGCCTTTTGCTCACATGTTACC
GTCGACGATGTAGGTCACGGTCTCGAAGCCGCGGTGCGGGTGCCAGGGCGTGCCCTTGGGCTCCCCGGGC
GCGTACTCCACCTCACCCATCTGGTCCATCATGATGAACGGGTCGAGGTGGCGGTAGTTGATCCCGGCGA
ACGCGCGGCGCACCGGGAAGCCCTCGCCCTCGAAACCGCTGGGCGCGGTGGTCACGGTGAGCACGGGACG
TGCGACGGCGTCGGCGGGTGCGGATACGCGGGGCAGCGTCAGCGGGTTCTCGACGGTCACGGCGGGCATG
TCGACAAGCCGAACATATGGGCGCGCCTAGTATGTATGTAAGTTAATAAAACCCATTTTTGCGGAAAGTA
GATAAAAAAAACATTTTTTTTTTTTACTGCACTGGATATCATTGAACTTATCTGATCAGTTTTAAATTTA
CTTCGATCCAAGGGTATTTGATGTACCAGGTTCTTTCGATTACCTCTCACTCAAAATGACATTCCACTCA
AAGTCAGCGCTGTTTGCCTCCTTCTCTGTCCACAGAAATATCGCCGTCTCTTTCGCCGCTGCGTCCGCTA
TCTCTTTCGCCACCGTTTGTAGCGTTACGTAGCGTCAATGTCCGCCTTCAGTTGCATTTTGTCAGCGGTT
TCGTGACGAAGCTCCAAGCGGTTTACGCCATCAATTAAACACAAAGTGCTGTGCCAAAACTCCTCTCGCT
TCTTATTTTTGTTTGTTTTTTGAGTGATTGGGGTGGTGATTGGTTTTGGGTGGGTAAGCAGGGGAAAGTG
TGAAAAATCCCGGCAATGGGCCAAGAGGATCAGGAGCTATTAATTCGCGGAGGCAGCAAACACCCATCTG
CCGAGCATCTGAACAATGTGAGTAGTACATGTGCATACATCTTAAGTTCACTTGATCTATAGGAACTGCG
ATTGCAACATCAAATTGTATGCGGCGTGAGAACTGCGACCCACAAAAATCCCAAACCGCAATTGCACAAA
CAAATAGTGACACGAAACAGATTATTCTGGTAGCTGTTCTCGCTATATAAGACAATTTTTGAGATCATAT
CATGATCAAGACATCTAAAGGCATTCATTTTCGACTATATTCTTTTTTACAAAAAATATAACAACCAGAT
ATTTTAAGCTGATCCTAGATGCACAAAAAATAAATAAAAGTATAAACCTACTTCGTAGGATACTTCGGGG
TACTTTTTGTTCGGGGTTAGATGAGCATAACGCTAGTAGTTGATATTTGAGATCCCCTATCATTGCAGGG
TGACAGCGGAGCGGCTTCGCAGAGCTGCATTAACCAGGGCTTCGGGCAGGCCAAAAACTACGGCACGCTC
CGGCCACCCAGTCCGCCGGAGGACTCCGGTTCAGGGAGCGGCCAACTAGCCGAGAACCTCACCTATGCCT
GGCACAATATGGACATCTTTGGGGCGGTCAATCAGCCGGGCTCCGGATGGCGGCAGCTGGTCAACCGGAC
ACGCGGACTATTCTGCAACGAGCGACACATACCGGCGCCCAGGAAACATTTGCTCAAGAACGGTGAGTTT
CTATTCGCAGTCGGCTGATCTGTGTGAAATCTTAATAAAGGGTCCAATTACCAATTTGAAACTCAGTTTG
CGGCGTGGCCTATCCGGGCGAACTTTTGGCCGTGATGGGCAGTTCCGGTGCCGGAAAGACGACCCTGCTG
AATGCCCTTGCCTTTCGATCGCCGCAGGGCATCCAAGTATCGCCATCCGGGATGCGACTGCTCAATGGCC
AACCTGTGGACGCCAAGGAGATGCAGGCCAGGTGCGCCTATGTCCAGCAGGATGACCTCTTTATCGGCTC
CCTAACGGCCAGGGAACACCTGATTTTCCAAGCCATGGTGCGGATGCCACGACATCTGACCTATCGGCAG
CGAGTGGCCCGCGTGGATCAGGTGATCCAGGAGCTTTCGCTCAGCAAATGTCAGCACACGATCATCGGTG
TGCCCGGCAGGGTGAAAGGTCTGTCCGGCGGAGAAAGGAAGCGTCTGGCATTCGCCTCCGAGGCTCTAAC
CGATCCGCCGCTTCTGATCTGCGATGAGCCCACCTCCGGACTGGACTCCTTTACCGCCCACAGCGTCGTC
CAGGTGCTGAAGAAGCTGTCGCAGAAGGGCAAGACCGTCATCCTGACCATTCATCAGCCGTCTTCCGAGC
TGTTTGAGCTCTTTGACAAGATCCTTCTGATGGCCGAGGGCAGGGTAGCTTTCTTGGGCACTCCCAGCGA
AGCCGTCGACTTCTTTTCCTAGTGAGTTCGATGTGTTTATTAAGGGTATCTAGTATTACATAACATCTCA
ACTCCTATCCAGCGTGGGTGCCCAGTGTCCTACCAACTACAATCCGGCGGACTTTTACGTACAGGTGTTG
GCCGTTGTGCCCGGACGGGAGATCGAGTCCCGTGATCGGATCGCCAAGATATGCGACAATTTTGCCATTA
GCAAAGTAGCCCGGGATATGGAGCAGTTGTTGGCCACCAAAAATCTGGAGAAGCCACTGGAGCAGCCGGA
GAATGGGTACACCTACAAGGCCACCTGGTTCATGCAGTTCCGGGCGGTCCTGTGGCGATCCTGGCTGTCG
GTGCTCAAGGAACCACTCCTCGTAAAAGTGCGACTTATTCAGACAACGGTGAGTGGTTCCAGTGGAAACA
AATGATATAACGCTTACAATTCTTGGAAACAAATTCGCTAGATTTTAGATAGAATTGCCTGATTCCACAC
CCTTCTTAGTTTTTTTCAATGAGATGTATAGTTTATAGTTTTGCAGAAGATAAATAAATTTCATTTAACT
CGCGAATATTAATGAGATGCGAGTAACATTTTAATTTGCAGATGGTTGCCATCTTGATTGGCCTCATCTT
TTTGGGCCAACAACTCACGCAAGTGGGTGTGATGAATATCAACGGAGCCATCTTCCTCTTCCTGACCAAC
ATGACCTTTCAAAACGTCTTTGCCACGATAAATGTAAGTCATGTTTAGAATACATTTGCATTTCAATAAT
TTACTAACTTTCTAATGAATCGATTCGATTTAGGTGTTCACCTCAGAGCTGCCAGTTTTTATGAGGGAGG
CCCGAAGTCGACTTTATCGCTGTGACACATACTTTCTGGGCAAAACGATTGCCGAATTGCCGCTTTTTCT
CACAGTGCCACTGGTCTTCACGGCGATTGCCTATCCGATGATCGGACTGCGGGCCGGAGTGCTGCACTTC
TTCAACTGCCTGGCGCTGGTCACTCTGGTGGCCAATGTGTCAACGTCCTTCGGATATCTAATATCCTGCG
CCAGCTCCTCGACCTCGATGGCGCTGTCTGTGGGTCCGCCGGTTATCATACCATTCCTGCTCTTTGGCGG
CTTCTTCTTGAACTCGGGCTCGGTGCCAGTATACCTCAAATGGTTGTCGTACCTCTCATGGTTCCGTTAC
GCCAACGAGGGTCTGCTGATTAACCAATGGGCGGACGTGGAGCCGGGCGAAATTAGCTGCACATCGTCGA
ACACCACGTGCCCCAGTTCGGGCAAGGTCATCCTGGAGACGCTTAACTTCTCCGCCGCCGATCTGCCGCT
GGACTACGTGGGTCTGGCCATTCTCATCGTGAGCTTCCGGGTGCTCGCATATCTGGCTCTAAGACTTCGG
GCCCGACGCAAGGAGTAGCCGACATATATCCGAAATAACTGCTTGTTTTTTTTTTTTACCATTATTACCA
TCGTGTTTACTGTTTATTGCCCCCTCAAAAAGCTAATGTAATTATATTTGTGCCAATAAAAACAAGATAT
GACCTATAGAATACAAGTATTTCCCCTTCGAACATCCCCACAAGTAGACTTTGGATTTGTCTTCTAACCA
AAAGACTTACACACCTGCATACCTTACATCAAAAACTCGTTTATCGCTACATAAAACACCGGGATATATT
TTTTATATACATACTTTTCAAATCGCGCGCCCTCTTCATAATTCACCTCCACCACACCACGTTTCGTAGT
TGCTCTTTCGCTGTCTCCCACCCGCTCTCCGCAACACATTCACCTTTTGTTCGACGACCTTGGAGCGACT
GTCGTTAGTTCCGCGCGATTCGGTTCGCTCAAATGGTTCCGAGTGGTTCATTTCGTCTCAATAGAAATTA
GTAATAAATATTTGTATGTACAATTTATTTGCTCCAATATATTTGTATATATTTCCCTCACAGCTATATT
TATTCTAATTTAATATTATGACTTTTTAAGGTAATTTTTTGTGACCTGTTCGGAGTGATTAGCGTTACAA
TTTGAACTGAAAGTGACATCCAGTGTTTGTTCCTTGTGTAGATGCATCTCAAAAAAATGGTGGGCATAAT
AGTGTTGTTTATATATATCAAAAATAACAACTATAATAATAAGAATACATTTAATTTAGAAAATGCTTGG
ATTTCACTGGAACTAGGGCGCGCCTCCGGAACATAATGGTGCAGGGCGCTGACTTCCGCGTTTCCAGACT
TTACGAAACACGGAAACCGAAGACCATTCATGTTGTTGCTCAGGTCGCAGACGTTTTGCAGCAGCAGTCG
CTTCACGTTCGCTCGCGTATCGGTGATTCATTCTGCTAACCAGTAAGGCAACCCCGCCAGCCTAGCCGGG
TCCTCAACGACAGGAGCACGATCATGCGCACCCGTGGCCAGGGCCGCAAGCTTGCATGCCTGCAGGTCGG
AGTACTGTCCTCCGAGCGGAGTACTGTCCTCCGAGCGGAGTACTGTCCTCCGAGCGGAGTACTGTCCTCC
GAGCGGAGTACTGTCCTCCGAGCGGAGACTCTAGCCCTAGGGCATGCCTGCAGGTCGGAGTACTGTCCTC
CGAGCGGAGTACTGTCCTCCGAGCGGAGTACTGTCCTCCGAGCGGAGTACTGTCCTCCGAGCGGAGTACT
GTCCTCCGAGCGGAGACTCTAGCGCTAGCGCATGCCTGCAGGTCGGAGTACTGTCCTCCGAGCGGAGTAC
TGTCCTCCGAGCGGAGTACTGTCCTCCGAGCGGAGTACTGTCCTCCGAGCGGAGTACTGTCCTCCGAGCG
GAGACTCTAGCACTAGTGCATGCCTGCAGGTCGGAGTACTGTCCTCCGAGCGGAGTACTGTCCTCCGAGC
GGAGTACTGTCCTCCGAGCGGAGTACTGTCCTCCGAGCGGAGTACTGTCCTCCGAGCGGAGACTCTAGCG
ACGTCGAGCGCCGGAGTATAAATAGAGGCGCTTCGTCTACGGAGCGACAATTCAATTCAAACAAGCAAAG
TGAACACGTCGCTAAGCGAAAGCTAAGCAAATAAACAAGCGCAGCTGAACAAGCTAAACAATCTGCAGTA
AAGTGCAAGTTAAAGTGAATCAATTAAAAGTAACCAGCAACCAAGTAAATCAACTGCAACTACTGAAATC
TGCCAAGAAGTAATTATTGAATACAAGAAGAGAACTCTGAATAGATCTAAAAGGTAGGTTCAACCACTGA
TGCCTAGGCACACCGAAACGACTAACCCTAATTCTTATCCTTTACTTCAGGCGGCCGCGGCTCGAGATGG
CTTCCTCCCCTCCAAAGAAAAAGAGAAAGGTTAGTTGGAAGGACGCAAGTGGTTGGTCTAGAATGCATGC
GGATCCCATTCGTCCGCGCAGGCCAAGTCCTGCCCGCGAGCTTCTGCCCGGACCCCAACCGGATAGGGTT
CAGCCGACTGCAGATCGTGGGGTGTCTGCGCCTGCTGGCAGCCCTCTGGATGGCTTGCCCGCTCGGCGGA
CGGTGTCCCGGACCCGGCTGCCATCTCCCCCTGCGCCCTCACCTGCGTTCTCGGCGGGCAGCTTCAGCGA
TCTGCTCCGTCCGTTCGATCCGTCGCTTCTTGATACATCGCTTCTTGATTCGATGCCTGCCGTCGGCACG
CCGCATACAGCGGCTGCCCCAGCAGAGTGGGATGAGGCGCAATCGGCTCTGCGTGCAGCCGATGACCCGC
CACCCACCGTGCGTGTCGCTGTCACTGCCGCGCGGCCGCCGCGCGCCAAGCCGGCCCCGCGACGGCGTGC
TGCGCAACCCTCCGACGCTTCGCCGGCCGCGCAGGTGGATCTACGCACGCTCGGCTACAGTCAGCAGCAG
CAAGAGAAGATCAAACCGAAGGTGCGTTCGACAGTGGCGCAGCACCACGAGGCACTGGTGGGCCATGGGT
TTACACACGCGCACATCGTTGCGCTCAGCCAACACCCGGCAGCGTTAGGGACCGTCGCTGTCACGTATCA
GCACATAATCACGGCGTTGCCAGAGGCGACACACGAAGACATCGTTGGCGTCGGCAAACAGTGGTCCGGC
GCACGCGCCCTGGAGGCCTTGCTCACGGATGCGGGGGAGTTGAGAGGTCCGCCGTTACAGTTGGACACAG
GCCAACTTGTGAAGATTGCAAAACGTGGCGGCGTGACCGCAATGGAGGCAGTGCATGCATCGCGCAATGC
ACTGACGGGTGCCCCCCTGGAGACGGGCGCCGCTACAGGGCGCGTCCCATTCGCCATTCAGGCTGCGCAA
CTGTTGGGAAGGGCGATCGGTGCGGGCCTCTTCGCTATTACGCCAGCTGGCGAAAGGGGGATGTGCTGCA
AGGCGATTAAGTTGGGTAACGCCAGGGTTTTCCCAGTCACGACGTTGTAAAACGACGGCCAGTGAGCGCG
CGTAATACGACTCACTATAGGGCGAATTGGGTACCGGGCCCCCCCTCGAGGTCCTCCAGCTTTTGTTCCC
TTTAGTGAGGGTTAATTGCGCGCTTGGCGTAATCATGGTCATAGCTGTTTCCTGTGTGAAATTGTTATCC
GCTCACAATTCCACACAACATACGAGCCGGAAGCATAAAGTGTAAAGCCTGGGGTGCCTAATGAGTGAGC
TAACTCACATTAATTGCGTTGCGCTCACTGCCCGCTTTCCACCGGTCGTCTCCAACGACCACCTCGTCGC
CTTGGCCTGCCTCGGCGGACGTCCTGCCATGGATGCAGTGAAAAAGGGATTGCCGCACGCGCCGGAATTG
ATCAGAAGAGTCAATCGCCGTATTGGCGAACGCACGTCCCATCGCGTTGCCGACTACGCGCAAGTGGTTC
GCGTGCTGGAGTTTTTCCAGTGCCACTCCCACCCAGCGTACGCATTTGATGAGGCCATGACGCAGTTCGG
GATGAGCAGGAACGGGTTGGTACAGCTCTTTCGCAGAGTGGGCGTCACCGAACTCGAAGCCCGCGGTGGA
ACGCTCCCCCCAGCCTCGCAGCGTTGGGACCGTATCCTCCAGGCATCAGGGATGAAAAGGGCCAAACCGT
CCCCTACTTCAGCTCAAACACCGGATCAGGCGTCTTTGCATGCATTCGCCGATTCGCTGGAGCGTGACCT
TGATGCGCCCAGCCCAATGCACGAGGGAGATCAGACGCGGGCAAGCAGCCGTAAACGGTCCCGATCGGAT
CGTGCTGTCACCGGCCCCTCCGCACAGCAGGCTGTCGAGGTGCGCGTTCCCGAACAGCGCGATGCGCTGC
ATTTGCCCCTCAGCTGGAGGGTAAAACGCCCGCGTACCAGGATCTGGGGCGGCCTCCCGGATCCGATATC
TAGATCCCAGAAAGGAGAAGAACTTTTCACTGGAGTTGTCCCAATTCTTGTTGAATTAGATGGTGATGTT
AATGGGCACAAATTTTCTGTCAGTGGAGAGGGTGAAGGTGATGCAACATACGGAAAACTTACCCTTAAAT
TTATTTGCACTACTGGAAAACTACCTGTTCCATGGCCAACACTTGTCACTACTTTAACTTATGGTGTTCA
ATGCTTTTCAAGATACCCAGATCATATGAAACAGCATGACTTTTTCAAGAGTGCCATGCCCGAAGGTTAT
GTCCAGGAAAGAACTATATTTTTCAAAGATGACGGGAACTACAAGACACGTGCTGAAGTCAAGTTTGAAG
GTGATACCCTTGTTAATAGAATCGAGTTAAAAGGTATTGATTTTAAAGAAGATGGAAACATTCTTGGACA
CAAATTGGAATACAACTATAACTCACACAATGTATACATCATGGCAGACAAACAAAAGAATGGAATCAAA
GTTAACTTCAAAATTAGACACAACATTGAAGATGGAAGCGTTCAACTAGCAGACCATTATCAACAAAATA
CTCCAATTGGCGATGGCCCTGTCCTTTTACCAGACAACCATTACCTGTCCACACAATCTGCCCTTTCGAA
AGATCCCAACGAAAAGAGAGACCACATGGTCCTTCTTGAGTTTGTAACAGCTGCTGGGATTACACATGGC
ATGGATGAACTATACAAATAGTCTAGAGGATCTTTGTGAAGGAACCTTACTTCTGTGGTGTGACATAATT
GGACAAACTACCTACAGAGATTTAAAGCTCTAAGGTAAATATAAAATTTTTAAGTGTATAATGTGTTAAA
CTACTGATTCTAATTGTTTGTGTATTTTAGATTCCAACCTATGGAACTGATGAATGGGAGCAGTGGTGGA
ATGCCTTTAATGAGGAAAACCTGTTTTGCTCAGAAGAAATGCCATCTAGTGATGATGAGGCTACTGCTGA
CTCTCAACATTCTACTCCTCCAAAAAAGAAGAGAAAGGTAGAAGACCCCAAGGACTTTCCTTCAGAATTG
CTAAGTTTTTTGAGTCATGCTGTGTTTAGTAATAGAACTCTTGCTTGCTTTGCTATTTACACCACAAAGG
AAAAAGCTGCACTGCTATACAAGAAAATTATGGAAAAATATTTGATGTATAGTGCCTTGACTAGAGATCA
TAATCAGCCATACCACATTTGTAGAGGTTTTACTTGCTTTAAAAAACCTCCCACACCTCCCCCTGAACCT
GAAACATAAAATGAATGCAATTGTTGTTGTTAACTTGTTTATTGCAGCTTATAATGGTTACAAATAAAGC
AATAGCATCACAAATTTCACAAATAAAGCATTTTTTTCACTGCATTCTAGTTGTGGTTTGTCCAAACTCA
TCAATGTATCTTATCATGTCTGGATCGATCTGGCCGGCCGTTTAAACGAATTCTTGAAGACGAAAGGGCC
TCGTGATACGCCTATTTTTATAGGTTAATGTCATGATAATAATGGTTTCTTA
Features (pLannotate 1.2.2; 30 found; start..end, strand, type, name):
     31..135     +  promoter       AmpR promoter: bla
    136..996     +  CDS            AmpR: β-lactamase; bla; confers resistance to ampicillin, carbenicillin, and related antibiotics
   1167..1755    +  rep_origin     ori: high-copy-number ColE1/pMB1/pBR322/pUC origin of replication
   1842..1911    +  protein_bind   attB: attB site for the φC31 integrase (Groth et al., 2000) phage φC31 integrase
   2606..5478    +  CDS            mini-white: Drosophila white gene eye color pigment; white; This is a modified version of the white gene lacking part of the first intron.
   6251..6406    +  CDS            YPB1_ECOLX (fragment): Protein predicted: Swiss-Prot protein existence level 4. From Escherichia coli.
   6488..6509    -  misc_feature   MCS (fragment): pUC18/19 multiple cloning site
   6508..6602    +  protein_bind   5X UAS: five tandem copies of the "ScaI site" 17-mer CGGAGTACTGTCCTCCG, an upstream activating sequence (UAS) that efficiently binds yeast Gal4 (Webster et al., 1988; Pfeiffer et al., 2010) GAL4
   6636..6730    +  protein_bind   5X UAS: five tandem copies of the "ScaI site" 17-mer CGGAGTACTGTCCTCCG, an upstream activating sequence (UAS) that efficiently binds yeast Gal4 (Webster et al., 1988; Pfeiffer et al., 2010) GAL4
   6764..6858    +  protein_bind   5X UAS: five tandem copies of the "ScaI site" 17-mer CGGAGTACTGTCCTCCG, an upstream activating sequence (UAS) that efficiently binds yeast Gal4 (Webster et al., 1988; Pfeiffer et al., 2010) GAL4
   6892..6986    +  protein_bind   5X UAS: five tandem copies of the "ScaI site" 17-mer CGGAGTACTGTCCTCCG, an upstream activating sequence (UAS) that efficiently binds yeast Gal4 (Webster et al., 1988; Pfeiffer et al., 2010) GAL4
   7011..7249    +  promoter       hsp70 promoter: Drosophila melanogaster hsp70Bb promoter
   7264..7330    +  intron         Mhc intron: modified Drosophila myosin heavy chain intron 16 (Pfeiffer et al., 2010)
   7422..8279    +  CDS            avrXa10 (fragment): AVX10_XANOO - Experimental evidence at protein level: Swiss-Prot protein existence level 1. Avirulence protein. Induces the hypersensitive response (HR)in rice plants carrying the resistance gene Xa10. Activity depends on the presence of the core repeat domains; replacement with repeat domains from other proteins (AvrBs3 of X.euvesicatoria (AC P14727) or AvrXa7 of this organism) does not elicit the HR. Probably acts as a transcription factor in its host plant (rice) to induce plant resistance or disease. From Xanthomonas oryzae pv. oryzae.
   8287..8305    -  rep_origin     f1 ori (fragment): f1 bacteriophage origin of replication; arrow indicates direction of (+) strand synthesis
   8310..8465    -  CDS            lacZα (fragment): LacZα fragment of β-galactosidase; lacZ fragment
   8473..8491    +  promoter       T7 promoter: promoter for bacteriophage T7 RNA polymerase
   8500..8523    -  misc_feature   MCS (fragment): pBluescript multiple cloning site
   8539..8557    -  promoter       T3 promoter: promoter for bacteriophage T3 RNA polymerase
   8600..8622    -  protein_bind   lac operator (fragment): The lac repressor binds to the lac operator to inhibit transcription in E. coli. This inhibition can be relieved by adding lactose or isopropyl-β-D-thiogalactopyranoside (IPTG). lac repressor encoded by lacI
   8626..8656    -  promoter       lac promoter: promoter for the E. coli lac operon
   8671..8692    -  protein_bind   CAP binding site: CAP binding activates transcription in the presence of cAMP. E. coli catabolite activator protein
   8731..9375    +  CDS            avrBs3 (fragment): AVRB3_XANEU - Experimental evidence at protein level: Swiss-Prot protein existence level 1. Avirulence protein. Acts as a transcription factor in C.annuum plants. In susceptible plants lacking the Bs3 resistance gene induces expression of a number of genes, including genes homologous to a family of auxin-induced genes, alpha-expansin genes, pectate lyase, anthocyanidin glucoside rhamnosyl transferase and at least one transcription factor, UPA20. Their expression leads to plant hypertrophy in mesophyll cells, probably mainly mediated by UPA20 (PubMed:17962565). In resistant plants induces the h
   9391..10098   +  CDS            GFP: green fluorescent protein
  10109..10183   +  CDS            small t antigen (fragment): SV40 (simian virus 40) small t antigen
  10185..10250   +  intron         small t intron: SV40 (simian virus 40) small t antigen intron
  10380..10400   +  CDS            SV40 NLS: nuclear localization signal of SV40 (simian virus 40) large T antigen
  10407..10541   +  CDS            LT_POVHA (fragment): Protein inferred from homology: Swiss-Prot protein existence level 3. Isoform large T antigen is a key early protein essential for both driving viral replication and inducing cellular transformation. Plays a role in viral genome replication by driving entry of quiescent cells into the cell cycle and by autoregulating the synthesis of viral early mRNA. Displays highly oncogenic activities by corrupting the host cellular checkpoint mechanisms that guard cell division and the transcription, replication, and repair of DNA. Participates in the modulation of cellular gene expression preceeding viral
  10566..10649   +  CDS            large T antigen (fragment): large T antigen from SV40 (simian virus 40)
  10672..10806   +  polyA_signal   SV40 poly(A) signal: SV40 polyadenylation signal
