[The description below was written by a language model from this plasmid's Addgene catalogue record and pLannotate feature annotations shown in this document.]
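Description:
pJC-TALE-GFP is an empty-backbone Drosophila (insect) expression vector derived from pJFRC-7, designed to receive a custom TALE DNA-binding repeat array and express it as a GFP fusion in transgenic flies. In bacteria it is maintained as a high-copy plasmid through a ColE1/pUC-type origin and selected with ampicillin via the β-lactamase gene. For fly transgenesis it carries a φC31 attB site, allowing integrase-mediated insertion into genomic attP landing sites, and the mini-white eye-colour marker for identifying transformants.

The expression cassette follows the pJFRC design. Four annotated blocks of 5X UAS (twenty GAL4-binding sites in total) sit upstream of the Drosophila hsp70 basal promoter, followed by a modified myosin heavy chain intron, so transcription depends on a GAL4 driver. Downstream is the TALE scaffold, annotated as an N-terminal fragment matching Xanthomonas AvrXa10 and a C-terminal fragment matching AvrBs3. Between them lies a bacterial stuffer with a lac promoter, lacZα fragment and flanking T7/T3 promoters. The record describes the TALE as Golden Gate compatible, so this stuffer is presumably replaced by the assembled repeat array, likely permitting blue/white screening, although the record does not say so explicitly. The C-terminal TALE portion is followed closely by GFP, consistent with the recorded C-terminal fusion tag. The transcript ends in an SV40-derived 3′ region containing the small t intron and the SV40 polyadenylation signal; the large T fragments and SV40 NLS annotated there lie within this terminator segment.

According to the associated publication title, the vector belongs to work on TALE-mediated modulation of transcriptional enhancers in vivo. No additional activator or repressor domain is annotated, so it appears to provide a fluorescently tagged TALE for enhancer targeting.
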