Addgene plasmid #46148: pJC-TALE-GFP
Purpose: (Empty Backbone)
Depositing lab: David Stern. Depositing organization: HHMI, Janelia Research Campus. Publication: TALE-mediated modulation of transcriptional enhancers in vivo. Crocker J, Stern DL. Nat Methods. 2013 Aug;10(8):762-7. doi: 10.1038/nmeth.2543. Epub 2013 Jun 30. PubMed 23817068.
Backbone
  Vector backbone: pJFRC-7
  Backbone manufacturer: Gerry Rubin
  Backbone size (bp): 8151
  Modifications to backbone: Subcloned in a Golden-Gate compatible TALE effector, fused with eGFP.
  Vector type: Insect Expression
  Promoter: hsp70
  Tag / fusion protein: GFP (C terminal on backbone)
Growth in bacteria
  Bacterial resistance: Ampicillin, 100 μg/mL
  Growth temperature: 37°C
  Growth strain: DH5alpha
  Copy number: High Copy
Gene/Insert
  Cloning method: Ligation Independent Cloning
Terms and licenses: Academic/Nonprofit Terms; Industry Terms: Not Available to Industry
How to cite: pJC-TALE-GFP was a gift from David Stern (Addgene plasmid # 46148 ; http://n2t.net/addgene:46148 ; RRID:Addgene_46148)
