>Addgene plasmid #46148 | pJC-TALE-GFP | addgene partial sequence | sequence record 68004 | SV40-splice-R2 5'-CACAAACAATTAGAATCAGTAG-3'
AAATTTTATATTTACCTTAGAGCTTTAAATCTCTGTAGGTAGTTTGTCCAATTATGTCACACCACAGAAG
TAAGGTTCCTTCACAAAGATCCTCTAGACTATTTGTATAGTTCATCCATGCCATGTGTAATCCCAGCAGC
TGTTACAAACTCAAGAAGGACCATGTGGTCTCTCTTTTCGTTGGGATCTTTCGAAAGGGCAGATTGTGTG
GACAGGTAATGGTTGTCTGGTAAAAGGACAGGGCCATCGCCAATTGGAGTATTTTGTTGATAATGGTCTG
CTAGTTGAACGCTTCCATCTTCAATGTTGTGTCTAATTTTGAAGTTAACTTTGATTCCATTCTTTTGTTT
GTCTGCCATGATGTATACATTGTGTGAGTTATAGTTGTATTCCAATTTGTGTCCAAGAATGTTTCCATCT
TCTTTAAAATCAATACCTTTTAACTCGATTCTATTAACAAGGGTATCACCTTCAAACTTGACTTCAGCAC
GTGTCTTGTAGTTCCCGTCATCTTTGAAAAATATAGTTCTTTCCTGGACATAACCTTCGGGCATGGCACT
CTTGAAAAAGTCATGCTGTTTCATATGATCTGGGTATCTTGAAAAGCATTGAACACCATAAGTTAAAGTA
GTGACAAGTGTTGGCCATGGAACAGGTAGTTTTCCAGTAGTGCAAATAAATTTAAGGGTAAGTTTTCCGT
ATGTTGCATCACCTTCACCCTCTCCACTGACAGAAAATTTGTGCCCATTAACATCACCATCTAATTCAAC
AAGAATTGGGACAACTCCAGTGAAAAGTTCTTCTCCTTTCTGGGATCTAGATATCGGATCCGGGAGGCCG
CCCCAGATCCTGGTACGCGGGCGTTTTACCCTCACGAGGAAGAC
