>Addgene plasmid #46148 | pJC-TALE-GFP | addgene partial sequence | sequence record 68007 | pJFRC-F 5'-ATAATGGTGCAGGGCGCTGAC-3'
AAACACGGAAACCGAAGACCATTCATGTTGTTGCTCAGGTCGCAGACGTTTTGCAGCAGCAGTCGCTTCA
CGTTCGCTCGCGTATCGGTGATTCATTCTGCTAACCAGTAAGGCAACCCCGCCAGCCTAGCCGGGTCCTC
AACGACAGGAGCACGATCATGCGCACCCGTGGCCAGGGCCGCAAGCTTGCATGCCTGCAGGTCGGAGTAC
TGTCCTCCGAGCGGAGTACTGTCCTCCGAGCGGAGTACTGTCCTCCGAGCGGAGTACTGTCCTCCGAGCG
GAGTACTGTCCTCCGAGCGGAGACTCTAGCCCTAGGGCATGCCTGCAGGTCGGAGTACTGTCCTCCGAGC
GGAGTACTGTCCTCCGAGCGGAGTACTGTCCTCCGAGCGGAGTACTGTCCTCCGAGCGGAGTACTGTCCT
CCGAGCGGAGACTCTAGCGCTAGCGCATGCCTGCAGGTCGGAGTACTGTCCTCCGAGCGGAGTACTGTCC
TCCGAGCGGAGTACTGTCCTCCGAGCGGAGTACTGTCCTCCGAGCGGAGTACTGTCCTCCGAGCGGAGAC
TCTAGCACTAGTGCATGCCTGCAGGTCGGAGTACTGTCCTCCGAGCGGAGTACTGTCCTCCGAGCGGAGT
ACTGTCCTCCGAGCGGAGTACTGTCCTCCGAGCGGAGTACTGTCCTCCGAGCGGAGACTCTAGCGACGTC
GAGCGCCGGAGTATAAATAGAGGCGCTTCGTCTACGGAGCGACAATTCAATTCAAACAAGCAAAGTGAAC
ACGTCGCTAAGCGAAAGCTAAGCAAATAAACAAGCGCAGCTGAACAAGCTAAACAATCTGCAGTAAAGTG
CAAGTTAAAGTGAATCAA
