>Addgene plasmid #46148 | pJC-TALE-GFP | addgene partial sequence | sequence record 68011 | hsp70-F 5'-GAGCGCCGGAGTATAAATAGAG-3'
GCAAAGTGAACACGTCGCTAAGCGAAAGCTAAGCAAATAAACAAGCGCAGCTGAACAAGCTAAACAATCT
GCAGTAAAGTGCAAGTTAAAGTGAATCAATTAAAAGTAACCAGCAACCAAGTAAATCAACTGCAACTACT
GAAATCTGCCAAGAAGTAATTATTGAATACAAGAAGAGAACTCTGAATAGATCTAAAAGGTAGGTTCAAC
CACTGATGCCTAGGCACACCGAAACGACTAACCCTAATTCTTATCCTTTACTTCAGGCGGCCGCGGCTCG
AGCAAAATGGCTTCCTCCCCTCCAAAGAAAAAGAGAAAGGTTAGTTGGAAGGACGCAAGTGGTTGGTCTA
GAATGCATGCGGATCCCATTCGTCCGCGCAGGCCAAGTCCTGCCCGCGAGCTTCTGCCCGGACCCCAACC
GGATAGGGTTCAGCCGACTGCAGATCGTGGGGTGTCTGCGCCTGCTGGCAGCCCTCTGGATGGCTTGCCC
GCTCGGCGGACGGTGTCCCGGACCCGGCTGCCATCTCCCCCTGCGCCCTCACCTGCGTTCTCGGCGGGCA
GCTTCAGCGATCTGCTCCGTCCGTTCGATCCGTCGCTTCTTGATACATCGCTTCTTGATTCGATGCCTGC
CGTCGGCACGCCGCATACAGCGGCTGCCCCAGCAGAGTGGGATGAGGCGCAATCGGCTCTGCGTGCAGCC
GATGACCCGCCACCCACCGTGCGTGTCGCTGTCACTGCCGCGCGGCCGCCGCGCGCCAAGCCGGCCCCGC
GACGGCGTGCTGCGCAACCCTCCGACGCTTCGCCGGCCGCGCAGGTGGATCTACGCACGCTCGGCTACAG
TCAGCAGCAGCAAGAGAAGATCAAACCGA
