>Addgene plasmid #46148 | pJC-TALE-GFP | addgene partial sequence | sequence record 68012 | LacZ-F2 5'-cctcttcgctattacgccag-3'
GCCAGGGTTTTCCCAGTCACGACGTTGTAAAACGACGGCCAGTGAGCGCGCGTAATACGACTCACTATAG
GGCGAATTGGGTACCGGGCCCCCCCTCGAGGTCCTCCAGCTTTTGTTCCCTTTAGTGAGGGTTAATTGCG
CGCTTGGCGTAATCATGGTCATAGCTGTTTCCTGTGTGAAATTGTTATCCGCTCACAATTCCACACAACA
TACGAGCCGGAAGCATAAAGTGTAAAGCCTGGGGTGCCTAATGAGTGAGCTAACTCACATTAATTGCGTT
GCGCTCACTGCCCGCTTTCCACCGGTCGTCTCCAACGACCACCTCGTCGCCTTGGCCTGCCTCGGCGGAC
GTCCTGCCATGGATGCAGTGAAAAAGGGATTGCCGCACGCGCCGGAATTGATCAGAAGAGTCAATCGCCG
TATTGGCGAACGCACGTCCCATCGCGTTGCCGACTACGCGCAAGTGGTTCGCGTGCTGGAGTTTTTCCAG
TGCCACTCCCACCCAGCGTACGCATTTGATGAGGCCATGACGCAGTTCGGGATGAGCAGGAACGGGTTGG
TACAGCTCTTTCGCAGAGTGGGCGTCACCGAACTCGAAGCCCGCGGTGGAACGCTCCCCCCAGCCTCGCA
GCGTTGGGACCGTATCCTCCAGGCATCAGGGATGAAAAGGGCCAAACCGTCCCCTACTTCAGCTCAAACA
CCGGATCAGGCGTCTTTGCATGCATTCGCCGATTCGCTGGAGCGTGACCTTGATGCGCCCAGCCCAATGC
ACGAGGGAGATCAGACGCGGGCAAGCAGCCGTAAACGGTCCCGATCGGATCGTGCTGTCACCGGCCCCTC
CGCACAGCAGGCTGTCGAGGTGCGCGTTC
