>Addgene plasmid #46148 | pJC-TALE-GFP | addgene partial sequence | sequence record 68013 | GFPfusionRev 5'-CTCCACTGACAGAAAATTTG-3'
AAAGTTCTTCTCCTTTCTGGGATCTAGATATCGGATCCGGGAGGCCGCCCCAGATCCTGGTACGCGGGCG
TTTTACCCTCCAGCTGAGGGGCAAATGCAGCGCATCGCGCTGTTCGGGAACGCGCACCTCGACAGCCTGC
TGTGCGGAGGGGCCGGTGACAGCACGATCCGATCGGGACCGTTTACGGCTGCTTGCCCGCGTCTGATCTC
CCTCGTGCATTGGGCTGGGCGCATCAAGGTCACGCTCCAGCGAATCGGCGAATGCATGCAAAGACGCCTG
ATCCGGTGTTTGAGCTGAAGTAGGGGACGGTTTGGCCCTTTTCATCCCTGATGCCTGGAGGATACGGTCC
CAACGCTGCGAGGCTGGGGGGAGCGTTCCACCGCGGGCTTCGAGTTCGGTGACGCCCACTCTGCGAAAGA
GCTGTACCAACCCGTTCCTGCTCATCCCGAACTGCGTCATGGCCTCATCAAATGCGTACGCTGGGTGGGA
GTGGCACTGGAAAAACTCCAGCACGCGAACCACTTGCGCGTAGTCGGCAACGCGATGGGACGTGCGTTCG
CCAATACGGCGATTGACTCTTCTGATCAATTCCGGCGCGTGCGGCAATCCCTTTTTCACTGCATCCATGG
CAGGACGTCCGCCGAGGCAGGCCAAGGCGACGAGGTGGTCGTTGGAGACGACCGGTGGAAAGCGGGCAGT
GAGCGCAACGCAATTAATGTGAGTTAGCTCACTCATTAGGCACCCCAGGCTTTACACTTTATGCTTCCGG
CTCGTATGTTGTGTGGAA
